>Addgene plasmid #190978 | PM18033-PLS-KP2-C93A-C96A_rpoA-U | addgene full sequence | sequence record 375914 | Addgene NGS Result
AGATCTTCAATATTGGCCATTAGCCATATTATTCATTGGTTATATAGCATAAATCAATATTGGCTATTGG
CCATTGCATACGTTGTATCTATATCATAATATGTACATTTATATTGGCTCATGTCCAATATGACCGCCAT
GTTGTCTTAGAGTCATCCTCATCGTCGGACGGCATTGATTATTGACTAGTTATTAATAGTAATCAATTAC
GGGGTCATTAGTTCATAGCCCATATATGGAGTTCCGCGTTACATAACTTACGGTAAATGGCCCGCCTGGC
TGACCGCCCAACGACCCCCGCCCATTGACGTCAATAATGACGTATGTTCCCATAGTAACGCCAATAGGGA
CTTTCCATTGACGTCAATGGGTGGAGTATTTACGGTAAACTGCCCACTTGGCAGTACATCAAGTGTATCA
TATGCCAAGTCCGCCCCCTATTGACGTCAATGACGGTAAATGGCCCGCCTGGCATTATGCCCAGTACATG
ACCTTACGGGACTTTCCTACTTGGCAGTACATCTACGTATTAGTCATCGCTATTACCATGGTGATGCGGT
TTTGGCAGTACACCAATGGGCGTGGATAGCGGTTTGACTCACGGGGATTTCCAAGTCTCCACCCCATTGA
CGTCAATGGGAGTTTGTTTTGGCACCAAAATCAACGGGACTTTCCAAAATGTCGTAATAACCCCGCCCCG
TTGACGCAAATGGGCGGTAGGCGTGTACGGTGGGAGGTCTATATAAGCAGAGCTCGTTTAGTGAACCGTC
AGATCACTAGAAGCTTTATTGCGGTAGTTTATCACAGTTAAATTGCTAACGCAGTCAGTGCTTCTGACAC
AACAGTCTCGAACTTAAGCTGCAGAAGTTGGTCGTGAGGCACTGGGCAGGTAAGTATCAAGGTTACAAGA
CAGGTTTAAGGAGACCAATAGAAACTGGGCTTGTCGAGACAGAGATGACTCTTGCGTTTCTGATAGGCAC
CTATTGGTCTTACTGACATCCACTTTGCCTTTCTCTCCACAGGTGTCCACTCCCAGTTCAATTACACACG
CACCATGGCGCACCATCATCATCATCATTCTTCTGGTGAGAATCTTTATTTTCAGGGCGCCATGGGTAAT
TCTGTTGTCACATGGAATTCCATGATTAGGGGCTACGCTAGAAGCGGCCAGCCCGAGGAAGCTCTGAGCC
TCTTCTCCCAGATGAGAAGGAGCGGCATCAAGCCCGATAGCTATACCTTCCCCTTCGTGCTGAAGGCTTG
CGCTTCTCTGAGCAGCCTCGAGGAAGGAAAACAAATCCACGCCCACGTCATTAAATCCGGCTTCGAGTCC
GATGTCTACGTGCAGAGCTCCCTCATTGATATGTACGCCAAGTGCGGATCTCTGGAGGACGCCAGAAAAG
TGTTTGACGAGATGCCCGAGAGGAATGTCGTGAGCTGGAACGCTATGATCAGCGGCTATGCCCAGAATGG
ACAATCCGAAGAAGCTCTGGAGCTGTTTAGAGAGATGCAGAAAGAGGGCATCAAGCCTTCCGAGTTTACC
TTTTGCTCCGTGCTGAAGGCTTGCGCCTCTCTGGGATCTCTGGAGATGGGCAAGCAAATTCACGGCTATG
TGATCAAGTCCGGCTTTGAGTCCATCGTGTTCGTGGGAAACGCCCTCATTGACATGTATGCCAAGTGCGG
CTCTCTGGAGGATGCTAGAAAGGTCTTTGATGAGATGCCCGAAAGGACCGTTGTGAGCTGGACCGCCATG
ATCTCCGGATACGCCCAGAACGGACAGAGCGAGGAGGCCCTCGAGCTCTTCAGAGAGATGCAGAGGGAGG
GCGTGAAACCCGACGAAGTGACACTGCCTTCCGTGCTCTCCGCTTGCGCCAATCTGGGCGCTCTGGAGCA
AGGCAAACAGATCCATGCCTACGTCATCAAGAACGGCTTTGAATCCGATGTGTTTGTGGGCTCCGCTCTG
ATCGACATGTACGCTAAATGCGGCTCCATCGAGGAGGCTAGGAAAGTGTTCGATGAAATGCCCGAGAAAG
ACGTGGTGACTTGGAACGCTATGATCAACGGTTATGGCCAATCTAACGAAGGGCATAAAGCCATCGAATG
CTTCCAGGAGATGTTGCAGGACGGGGTGCAGCCTAGCGAGACAACATTCACATGTCTCCTCGTCGCCTGT
TCTCACGAAGGCCTCGTGAACGAAGGACGCCAATACTTTAAGGCCATGGTGGAGGAACACGGAATCATGC
CTCGCGTGGAACATTACGGGTGTATGGTTGACCTGCTCGGTAGGGCCGGCTATCTGGATGAGGCCGAAAA
GATGCTGCTGTCCTTTGAGAGCAATGATGTGGGATTCGGTTCCCTCCTTAACGCTTGCCGCTCCCACGGC
GACATAGAACGGGGCACACGCTGTTTTGAAAGCCTGGTCCGCCTCGACCCTCAGTCTGCTAGCGCCTACG
TACTTATGGCCAATATATACGCAGATGCCGGTCGGTGGACTGATGTGGACAGGATCGAGAGACTGCGGAA
GTCAGCGGGCGCATCCAAAAAACCCGCGGTGGCAGGCATCGAAGTCGACAGGCACGTGCACACCTTTGTC
GTCGGGGAAGAAAGGGGCGACATTAGCTGTAAAGTAAGGTCTATGAATACGCGGCTGAAAGAGGAGGGAG
GCCATGTGCCGCATACCGAGCTGGTGCTTAAACCACTGTCCGAGAAGGAGAAGGAGGACGAGCTGTGCGG
GCATGCTGAGAAGTTGGCACTGGCTTATGGACTTCTGAATACTCCCGATGGGACCCCCTTGTTGGTCACC
AAGAATCTGCGGATGGCCAGAGACGCCCACAGTTCAACCGAGATTATGTCAAGAATTGAGAAGCGAGAGA
TTGTTGTTAGAGATGCACACCGAGTTCACAGATTCGTTGATGGGAGTTGCAGTTGCGGAGGACGACCATA
ACTCGAGAAATAGAAGGAACATGTATTACACGTGCAAAATTTGAGAGCTAGCAGCGAGCAGACATGATAA
GATACATTGATGAGTTTGGACAAACCACAACTAGAATGCAGTGAAAAAAATGCTTTATTTGTGAAATTTG
TGATGCTATTGCTTTATTTGTAACCATTATAAGCTGCAATAAACAAGTTAACAACAACAATTGCACTGGT
TCATTTTATGTTTCAGGTTCAGGGGGAGGTGTGGGAGGTTTTTTAAAGCAAGTAAAACCTCTACAAATGT
GGTAAAATCGATAAGGATCCAGGTGGCACTTTTCGGGGAAATGTGCGCGGAACCCCTATTTGTTTATTTT
TCTAAATACATTCAAATATGTATCCGCTCATGAGACAATAACCCTGATAAATGCTTCAATAATATTGAAA
AAGGAAGAGTATGAGTATTCAACATTTCCGTGTCGCCCTTATTCCCTTTTTTGCGGCATTTTGCCTTCCT
GTTTTTGCTCACCCAGAAACGCTGGTGAAAGTAAAAGATGCTGAAGATCAGTTGGGTGCACGAGTGGGTT
ACATCGAACTGGATCTCAACAGCGGTAAGATCCTTGAGAGTTTTCGCCCCGAAGAACGTTTTCCAATGAT
GAGCACTTTTAAAGTTCTGCTATGTGGCGCGGTATTATCCCGTATTGACGCCGGGCAAGAGCAACTCGGT
CGCCGCATACACTATTCTCAGAATGACTTGGTTGAGTACTCACCAGTCACAGAAAAGCATCTTACGGATG
GCATGACAGTAAGAGAATTATGCAGTGCTGCCATAACCATGAGTGATAACACTGCGGCCAACTTACTTCT
GACAACGATCGGAGGACCGAAGGAGCTAACCGCTTTTTTGCACAACATGGGGGATCATGTAACTCGCCTT
GATCGTTGGGAACCGGAGCTGAATGAAGCCATACCAAACGACGAGCGTGACACCACGATGCCTGTAGCAA
TGGCAACAACGTTGCGCAAACTATTAACTGGCGAACTACTTACTCTAGCTTCCCGGCAACAATTAATAGA
CTGGATGGAGGCGGATAAAGTTGCAGGACCACTTCTGCGCTCGGCCCTTCCGGCTGGCTGGTTTATTGCT
GATAAATCTGGAGCCGGTGAGCGTGGGTCTCGCGGTATCATTGCAGCACTGGGGCCAGATGGTAAGCCCT
CCCGTATCGTAGTTATCTACACGACGGGGAGTCAGGCAACTATGGATGAACGAAATAGACAGATCGCTGA
GATAGGTGCCTCACTGATTAAGCATTGGTAACTGTCAGACCAAGTTTACTCATATATACTTTAGATTGAT
TTAAAACTTCATTTTTAATTTAAAAGGATCTAGGTGAAGATCCTTTTTGATAATCTCATGACCAAAATCC
CTTAACGTGAGTTTTCGTTCCACTGAGCGTCAGACCCCGTAGAAAAGATCAAAGGATCTTCTTGAGATCC
TTTTTTTCTGCGCGTAATCTGCTGCTTGCAAACAAAAAAACCACCGCTACCAGCGGTGGTTTGTTTGCCG
GATCAAGAGCTACCAACTCTTTTTCCGAAGGTAACTGGCTTCAGCAGAGCGCAGATACCAAATACTGTTC
TTCTAGTGTAGCCGTAGTTAGGCCACCACTTCAAGAACTCTGTAGCACCGCCTACATACCTCGCTCTGCT
AATCCTGTTACCAGTGGCTGCTGCCAGTGGCGATAAGTCGTGTCTTACCGGGTTGGACTCAAGACGATAG
TTACCGGATAAGGCGCAGCGGTCGGGCTGAACGGGGGGTTCGTGCACACAGCCCAGCTTGGAGCGAACGA
CCTACACCGAACTGAGATACCTACAGCGTGAGCTATGAGAAAGCGCCACGCTTCCCGAAGGGAGAAAGGC
GGACAGGTATCCGGTAAGCGGCAGGGTCGGAACAGGAGAGCGCACGAGGGAGCTTCCAGGGGGAAACGCC
TGGTATCTTTATAGTCCTGTCGGGTTTCGCCACCTCTGACTTGAGCGTCGATTTTTGTGATGCTCGTCAG
GGGGGCGGAGCCTATGGAAAAACGCCAGCAACGCGGCCTTTTTACGGTTCCTGGCCTTTTGCTGGCCTTT
TGCTCACATGGCTCGAC
Features (pLannotate 1.2.2; 10 found; start..end, strand, type, name):
    173..550     +  enhancer       CMV enhancer: human cytomegalovirus immediate early enhancer
    552..751     +  promoter       CMV promoter: human cytomegalovirus (CMV) immediate early promoter
    890..1022    +  intron         chimeric intron: chimera between introns from human β-globin and immunoglobulin heavy chain genes
   1088..1107    +  CDS            capTEV™ (fragment): composite tag for in vivo biotinylation, TEV protease cleavage, and 6xHis tagging
   1814..2599    +  CDS            PCMP-E15 (fragment): PP185_ARATH - Experimental evidence at transcript level: Swiss-Prot protein existence level 2. From Arabidopsis thaliana (Mouse-ear cress).
   3008..3129    -  polyA_signal   SV40 poly(A) signal: SV40 polyadenylation signal
   3156..3224    -  CDS            large T antigen (fragment): large T antigen from SV40 (simian virus 40)
   3266..3370    +  promoter       AmpR promoter: bla
   3371..4231    +  CDS            AmpR: β-lactamase; bla; confers resistance to ampicillin, carbenicillin, and related antibiotics
   4402..4990    +  rep_origin     ori: high-copy-number ColE1/pMB1/pBR322/pUC origin of replication
