[The description below was written by a language model from this plasmid's Addgene catalogue record and pLannotate feature annotations shown in this document.]
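Description:
PM18033-PLS-KP2-C93A-C96A_rpoA-U is a mammalian expression plasmid of about 5.1 kb, built on the PM18033 backbone, for testing RNA editing by a designer pentatricopeptide repeat (PPR) protein in human cells. It is propagated in E. coli through a high-copy ColE1/pUC-type origin and selected with ampicillin via a β-lactamase gene driven by its own promoter. No mammalian selection marker is annotated, which fits transient transfection use.

The expression cassette consists of the human cytomegalovirus immediate early enhancer and promoter followed by a chimeric β-globin/immunoglobulin intron, which generally improves transcript processing and expression. Downstream lies the synthetic PLS-KP2 open reading frame with an N-terminal His tag; the short "capTEV" fragment called by the automated annotation most likely reflects only this histidine stretch. The hit to an Arabidopsis PPR protein fragment within the coding region reflects sequence similarity of the synthetic PLS-type PPR array and its C-terminal DYW-type domain to natural plant editing factors. An SV40 polyadenylation signal, annotated on the reverse strand together with a small adjoining large T antigen remnant, follows the insert.

The PPR tract provides sequence-specific RNA recognition, while the KP-type DYW domain supplies the U-to-C editing activity. This version carries C93A and C96A substitutions in the DYW-KP domain; the record does not state their expected effect. According to the name and stated purpose, the construct also carries the Arabidopsis rpoA editing site in its U form as the target, although this element is not separately annotated in the feature table, so its exact position is not stated. The plasmid is used to measure U-to-C conversion at this site by the KP2 mutant in human cultured cells.
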