Addgene plasmid #190978: PM18033-PLS-KP2-C93A-C96A_rpoA-U
Purpose: Test the U-to-C editing activity of KP2:C93A/C96A on AtrpoA editing site, in human cells
Depositing lab: Bernard Gutmann. Depositing organization: EditForce, Inc. Publication: U-to-C RNA editing by synthetic PPR-DYW proteins in bacteria and human culture cells. Ichinose M, Kawabata M, Akaiwa Y, Shimajiri Y, Nakamura I, Tamai T, Nakamura T, Yagi Y, Gutmann B. Commun Biol. 2022 Sep 15;5(1):968. doi: 10.1038/s42003-022-03927-3. PubMed 36109586.
Backbone
  Vector backbone: PM18033
  Vector type: Mammalian Expression
Growth in bacteria
  Bacterial resistance: Ampicillin, 100 μg/mL
  Growth temperature: 37°C
  Growth strain: DH5alpha
  Copy number: High Copy
Gene/Insert
  Gene/Insert name: PLS-KP2
  Species: Synthetic
  Mutation: DYW-KP:C93A/C96A
  Promoter: CMV
  Tag / fusion protein: His (N terminal on insert)
  Cloning method: Ligation Independent Cloning
Terms and licenses: Academic/Nonprofit Terms; Industry Terms: Not Available to Industry
How to cite: PM18033-PLS-KP2-C93A-C96A_rpoA-U was a gift from Bernard Gutmann (Addgene plasmid # 190978 ; http://n2t.net/addgene:190978 ; RRID:Addgene_190978)
